Addgene plasmid #98566: pZE21/UBP1/ClpS
Purpose: Expresses truncated codon-opt S. cerevisiae UBP1 and E. coli ClpS in an artificial operon
Depositing lab: George Church. Depositing organization: Harvard Medical School. Publication: Engineering posttranslational proofreading to discriminate nonstandard amino acids. Kunjapur AM, Stork DA, Kuru E, Vargas-Rodriguez O, Landon M, Soll D, Church GM. Proc Natl Acad Sci U S A. 2018 Jan 16;115(3):619-624. doi: 10.1073/pnas.1715137115. Epub 2018 Jan 4. PubMed 29301968.
Backbone
  Vector backbone: pZE21
  Backbone manufacturer: Expressys
  Backbone size w/o insert (bp): 2200
  Total vector size (bp): 4696
  Vector type: Bacterial Expression
Growth in bacteria
  Bacterial resistance: Kanamycin, 50 μg/mL
  Growth temperature: 37°C
  Growth strain: DH5alpha
  Growth instructions: Note that this plasmid does not contain the Tet repressor and thus inducible expression only occurs in hosts that express the Tet repressor (such as C321.deltaA strains)
  Copy number: High Copy
Gene/Insert 1
  Gene/Insert name: Truncated ubiquitin cleavase, codon optimized (alt name: UBP1)
  Species: S. cerevisiae (budding yeast)
  Insert size (bp): 2151
  Mutation: Removed the first 98 amino acids that encode transmembrane domains to improve yield as was done in literature (Wojtowicz et al, Microb Cell Fact, 2005, DOI: 10.1186/1475-2859-4-17)
  Promoter: Tet promoter (aTc inducer)
  Cloning method: Gibson Cloning
  Sequencing primers: 5′ CCATTATTATCATGACATTAACC; 3′ TATCACTTTATACATAGATG
Gene/Insert 2
  Gene/Insert name: ATP-dependent Clp protease adapter protein (alt name: ClpS)
  Species: Escherichia coli
  Insert size (bp): 318
  Mutation: In a synthetic operon downstream of UBP1
  Promoter: Same as UBP1 (operon)
  Cloning method: Gibson Cloning
  Sequencing primers: 5′ CGACATTTCAGGGAAGGATG; 3′ GGATTTGTCCTACTCAGGAG
Terms and licenses: Academic/Nonprofit Terms; Industry Terms: Not Available to Industry
Depositor comments: Addgene NGS results found that the second tet operator in the tet promoter is missing; however the depositing laboratory confirmed that the plasmid functions normally
How to cite: pZE21/UBP1/ClpS was a gift from George Church (Addgene plasmid # 98566 ; http://n2t.net/addgene:98566 ; RRID:Addgene_98566)
