[The description below was written by a language model from this plasmid's Addgene catalogue record and pLannotate feature annotations shown in this document.]
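Description:
pZE21/UBP1/ClpS is a 4.7 kb bacterial expression plasmid built on the pZE21 backbone. It replicates in E. coli at high copy from a ColE1-type origin and is selected with kanamycin through the Tn5-derived aminoglycoside phosphotransferase gene. A short remnant of the Tn5 transposase sequence lies next to that marker. The resistance cassette and origin are insulated from the expression unit by the lambda t0 and rrnB T1 terminators.

The payload is a two-gene artificial operon driven by the PLtetO-1 promoter, a phage lambda PL derivative carrying tet operator sites that is induced with anhydrotetracycline. The first cistron is a codon-optimized Saccharomyces cerevisiae UBP1 ubiquitin cleavase lacking its first 98 amino acids, a transmembrane region removed to improve yield. UBP1 cleaves at the C-terminus of ubiquitin in linear fusions, which exposes whatever residue follows. Immediately downstream is E. coli ClpS, the adapter that modulates the substrate specificity of ClpAP-mediated degradation. Transcription ends at the rrnB T1 terminator.

The plasmid does not encode the Tet repressor, so regulated expression requires a host that supplies TetR, such as the C321.deltaA strains named in the record. The two sequence records are the same length and agree in layout, but repository sequencing found the second tet operator missing, and the promoter is annotated there only as a fragment. The depositing laboratory reported that the plasmid still functions normally. The associated publication concerns post-translational proofreading to discriminate nonstandard amino acids, which fits a design where UBP1 exposes a protein's N-terminal residue and ClpS influences its degradation.
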