Features (pLannotate 1.2.2; 8 found; start..end, strand, type, name):
   1883..2200    +  CDS            clpS: CLPS_ECOLI - Also known as yljA. Experimental evidence at protein level: Swiss-Prot protein existence level 1. Involved in the modulation of the specificity of the ClpAP- mediated ATP-dependent protein degradation. From Escherichia coli (strain K12).
   2245..2331    +  terminator     rrnB T1 terminator: Escherichia coli rrnB; transcription terminator T1 from the E. coli rrnB gene
   2495..3083    -  rep_origin     ori: high-copy-number ColE1/pMB1/pBR322/pUC origin of replication
   3171..3265    -  terminator     lambda t0 terminator: transcription terminator from phage lambda
   3299..4090    -  CDS            neo: KKA2_KLEPN - Also known as kan, nptII. Experimental evidence at protein level: Swiss-Prot protein existence level 1. Resistance to kanamycin, neomycin, paromomycin, ribostamycin, butirosin and gentamicin B. From Klebsiella pneumoniae.
   4122..4241    -  CDS            tnpA (fragment): TN5P_ECOLX - Also known as tnp. Experimental evidence at protein level: Swiss-Prot protein existence level 1. Mediates transposition of transposon Tn5 by a 'cut and paste' mechanism. First, the monomeric transposase binds the 19 bp inverted DNA repeats flanking the transposon. Then, dimerization of the DNA- bound transposase creates a synaptic DNA complex. After nicking of the first DNA strand, excision of the transposon proceeds through a series of intermediates. The transposase then mediates the insertion of the transposon at a new site by strand transfer. The activity of the wild- type tran
   4308..4381    +  promoter       PLtetO-1 promoter: modified phage lambda PL promoter with tet operator sites (Lutz and Bujard, 1997)
   4418..1860    +  CDS            UBP1 (fragment) (across the origin): UBP1_YEAST - Experimental evidence at protein level: Swiss-Prot protein existence level 1. Has an ATP-independent isopeptidase activity, cleaving at the C-terminus of the ubiquitin moiety in natural or engineered linear fusion proteins, irrespective of their size or the presence of an N- terminal extension to ubiquitin. From Saccharomyces cerevisiae (strain ATCC 204508 / S288c) (Baker's yeast).
>Addgene plasmid #98566 | pZE21/UBP1/ClpS | depositor full sequence | sequence record 200684 | pZE21/UBP1/ClpS sequence 4696 bps
GAAAAGTCGCAAGAACCAGACATTACGTTTTCGGTGGCGTTGCGTGATCTGCTGAGCGCATTAAATGCTA
AGTATTATCGCGACAAACCCTACTTTAAGACTAACTCTTTATTAAAAGCGATGAGCAAGTCCCCGCGCAA
AAATATCTTGCTTGGGTACGATCAAGAAGACGCTCAGGAATTTTTTCAAAACATTCTTGCGGAGTTAGAA
TCTAATGTCAAGTCGTTAAACACAGAAAAGCTTGATACTACACCGGTAGCCAAGTCCGAACTTCCAGACG
ATGCTCTGGTTGGCCAATTAAACCTTGGTGAGGTAGGCACCGTGTACATTCCCACAGAACAAATTGACCC
CAATTCGATTTTACATGACAAATCGATTCAAAACTTTACCCCCTTTAAACTGATGACCCCGTTGGATGGG
ATCACGGCTGAGCGCATCGGCTGCCTGCAATGCGGAGAGAACGGGGGAATTCGCTACAGTGTTTTCAGCG
GATTAAGTTTGAACCTGCCGAATGAAAATATTGGAAGCACTCTTAAACTGTCCCAGTTACTGTCCGATTG
GTCGAAACCCGAGATTATCGAGGGTGTTGAATGCAACCGTTGCGCTTTAACAGCTGCGCACTCACACTTG
TTTGGCCAATTAAAGGAGTTTGAGAAGAAACCTGAAGGCTCGATTCCCGAAAAACTTATTAATGCCGTAA
AGGACCGCGTGCACCAGATCGAAGAGGTCTTGGCAAAGCCGGTTATCGACGATGAAGATTATAAAAAATT
GCATACTGCGAATATGGTCCGCAAGTGTTCAAAAAGTAAACAAATTCTTATCTCTCGTCCACCACCTTTG
TTGTCTATTCATATCAACCGCTCTGTTTTCGACCCGCGCACCTACATGATTCGCAAGAACAACTCCAAGG
TTTTGTTCAAGTCACGCTTGAACCTGGCACCCTGGTGCTGTGATATCAACGAAATCAATCTTGACGCACG
CCTTCCGATGTCGAAGAAGGAAAAAGCAGCTCAACAAGATTCTTCTGAAGACGAGAACATTGGCGGAGAG
TACTATACTAAATTGCATGAACGTTTTGAGCAGGAGTTTGAAGATTCTGAAGAAGAGAAGGAATACGATG
ATGCAGAGGGTAATTATGCATCGCATTATAACCATACCAAGGACATCTCCAACTACGATCCATTGAATGG
AGAAGTCGACGGTGTGACTTCCGATGATGAGGATGAATACATTGAAGAGACAGACGCGTTGGGGAATACC
ATCAAAAAACGTATTATTGAACACTCCGACGTGGAGAACGAAAACGTGAAGGATAATGAAGAACTTCAGG
AGATCGATAACGTTAGCTTGGATGAGCCAAAAATTAATGTCGAGGACCAGCTTGAAACGAGTTCTGATGA
GGAAGACGTTATTCCTGCTCCACCCATCAACTACGCTCGCAGCTTTAGTACGGTCCCAGCGACCCCTTTA
ACTTACTCTTTGCGCAGCGTCATCGTGCACTATGGGACTCACAACTACGGACATTATATTGCATTTCGCA
AGTATCGTGGATGTTGGTGGCGCATCTCCGATGAGACGGTCTATGTGGTAGATGAGGCCGAAGTACTGTC
AACACCGGGGGTATTTATGCTTTTCTACGAGTATGATTTCGACGAGGAGACCGGAAAAATGAAAGACGAC
TTAGAAGCTATCCAGAGCAATAATGAGGAAGATGACGAGAAAGAACAGGAACAGAAGGGTGTCCAGGAGC
CAAAAGAATCCCAGGAGCAAGGCGAAGGCGAAGAACAAGAAGAAGGGCAAGAGCAAATGAAATTTGAGCG
TACGGAGGATCATCGCGACATTTCAGGGAAGGATGTGAATTAATAATAAAAGGAGATATACCATGGGTAA
AACGAACGACTGGCTGGACTTTGATCAACTGGCGGAAGAAAAAGTTCGCGACGCGCTAAAACCGCCATCT
ATGTATAAAGTGATATTAGTCAATGATGATTACACTCCGATGGAGTTTGTTATTGACGTGTTACAAAAAT
TCTTTTCTTATGATGTAGAACGTGCAACGCAATTGATGCTCGCTGTTCACTACCAGGGGAAGGCCATTTG
CGGAGTCTTTACCGCCGAGGTTGCAGAAACCAAAGTGGCGATGGTGAACAAGTACGCGAGGGAGAATGAG
CATCCATTGCTGTGTACGCTAGAAAAAGCCTAAAAGCTTGATGGGGGATCCCATGGTACGCGTGCTAGAG
GCATCAAATAAAACGAAAGGCTCAGTCGAAAGACTGGGCCTTTCGTTTTATCTGTTGTTTGTCGGTGAAC
GCTCTCCTGAGTAGGACAAATCCGCCGCCCTAGACCTAGGCGTTCGGCTGCGGCGAGCGGTATCAGCTCA
CTCAAAGGCGGTAATACGGTTATCCACAGAATCAGGGGATAACGCAGGAAAGAACATGTGAGCAAAAGGC
CAGCAAAAGGCCAGGAACCGTAAAAAGGCCGCGTTGCTGGCGTTTTTCCATAGGCTCCGCCCCCCTGACG
AGCATCACAAAAATCGACGCTCAAGTCAGAGGTGGCGAAACCCGACAGGACTATAAAGATACCAGGCGTT
TCCCCCTGGAAGCTCCCTCGTGCGCTCTCCTGTTCCGACCCTGCCGCTTACCGGATACCTGTCCGCCTTT
CTCCCTTCGGGAAGCGTGGCGCTTTCTCAATGCTCACGCTGTAGGTATCTCAGTTCGGTGTAGGTCGTTC
GCTCCAAGCTGGGCTGTGTGCACGAACCCCCCGTTCAGCCCGACCGCTGCGCCTTATCCGGTAACTATCG
TCTTGAGTCCAACCCGGTAAGACACGACTTATCGCCACTGGCAGCAGCCACTGGTAACAGGATTAGCAGA
GCGAGGTATGTAGGCGGTGCTACAGAGTTCTTGAAGTGGTGGCCTAACTACGGCTACACTAGAAGGACAG
TATTTGGTATCTGCGCTCTGCTGAAGCCAGTTACCTTCGGAAAAAGAGTTGGTAGCTCTTGATCCGGCAA
ACAAACCACCGCTGGTAGCGGTGGTTTTTTTGTTTGCAAGCAGCAGATTACGCGCAGAAAAAAAGGATCT
CAAGAAGATCCTTTGATCTTTTCTACGGGGTCTGACGCTCAGTGGAACGAAAACTCACGTTAAGGGATTT
TGGTCATGACTAGTGCTTGGATTCTCACCAATAAAAAACGCCCGGCGGCAACCGAGCGTTCTGAACAAAT
CCAGATGGAGTTCTGAGGTCATTACTGGATCTATCAACAGGAGTCCAAGCGAGCTCTCGAACCCCAGAGT
CCCGCTCAGAAGAACTCGTCAAGAAGGCGATAGAAGGCGATGCGCTGCGAATCGGGAGCGGCGATACCGT
AAAGCACGAGGAAGCGGTCAGCCCATTCGCCGCCAAGCTCTTCAGCAATATCACGGGTAGCCAACGCTAT
GTCCTGATAGCGGTCCGCCACACCCAGCCGGCCACAGTCGATGAATCCAGAAAAGCGGCCATTTTCCACC
ATGATATTCGGCAAGCAGGCATCGCCATGGGTCACGACGAGATCCTCGCCGTCGGGCATGCGCGCCTTGA
GCCTGGCGAACAGTTCGGCTGGCGCGAGCCCCTGATGCTCTTCGTCCAGATCATCCTGATCGACAAGACC
GGCTTCCATCCGAGTACGTGCTCGCTCGATGCGATGTTTCGCTTGGTGGTCGAATGGGCAGGTAGCCGGA
TCAAGCGTATGCAGCCGCCGCATTGCATCAGCCATGATGGATACTTTCTCGGCAGGAGCAAGGTGAGATG
ACAGGAGATCCTGCCCCGGCACTTCGCCCAATAGCAGCCAGTCCCTTCCCGCTTCAGTGACAACGTCGAG
CACAGCTGCGCAAGGAACGCCCGTCGTGGCCAGCCACGATAGCCGCGCTGCCTCGTCCTGCAGTTCATTC
AGGGCACCGGACAGGTCGGTCTTGACAAAAAGAACCGGGCGCCCCTGCGCTGACAGCCGGAACACGGCGG
CATCAGAGCAGCCGATTGTCTGTTGTGCCCAGTCATAGCCGAATAGCCTCTCCACCCAAGCGGCCGGAGA
ACCTGCGTGCAATCCATCTTGTTCAATCATGCGAAACGATCCTCATCCTGTCTCTTGATCAGATCTTGAT
CCCCTGCGCCATCAGATCCTTGGCGGCAAGAAAGCCATCCAGTTTACTTTGCAGGGCTTCCCAACCTTAC
CAGAGGGCGCCCCAGCTGGCAATTCCGACGTCTAAGAAACCATTATTATCATGACATTAACCTATAAAAA
TAGGCGTATCACGAGGCCCTTTCGTCTTCACCTCGAGTCCCTATCAGTGATAGAGATTGACATCCCTATC
AGTGATAGAGATACTGAGCACATCAGCAGGACGCACTGACCGAATTCATTAAAGAGGAGAAAGGTACCAT
GGGGAGTGGGTCTTTCATTGCTGGGCTTGTCAACGATGGTAATACGTGTTTTATGAACTCGGTTCTTCAG
TCCCTTGCTAGTAGCCGTGAACTTATGGAGTTTTTGGATAATAATGTAATCCGTACATATGAAGAAATTG
AACAGAACGAGCACAATGAGGAAGGTAATGGCCAAGAGAGCGCACAAGATGAGGCAACTCACAAAAAAAA
CACTCGCAAGGGAGGTAAGGTCTATGGGAAGCATAAAAAGAAATTAAACCGCAAATCTTCTAGCAAGGAA
GACGAA
