Features (pLannotate 1.2.2; 9 found; start..end, strand, type, name):
      1..19      +  protein_bind   tet operator: tetO; bacterial operator O2 for the tetR and tetA genes tetracycline repressor TetR
     38..73      +  promoter       PLtetO-1 promoter (fragment): modified phage lambda PL promoter with tet operator sites (Lutz and Bujard, 1997)
    110..2248    +  CDS            UBP1 (fragment): UBP1_YEAST - Experimental evidence at protein level: Swiss-Prot protein existence level 1. Has an ATP-independent isopeptidase activity, cleaving at the C-terminus of the ubiquitin moiety in natural or engineered linear fusion proteins, irrespective of their size or the presence of an N- terminal extension to ubiquitin. From Saccharomyces cerevisiae (strain ATCC 204508 / S288c) (Baker's yeast).
   2271..2588    +  CDS            clpS: CLPS_ECOLI - Also known as yljA. Experimental evidence at protein level: Swiss-Prot protein existence level 1. Involved in the modulation of the specificity of the ClpAP- mediated ATP-dependent protein degradation. From Escherichia coli (strain K12).
   2633..2719    +  terminator     rrnB T1 terminator: Escherichia coli rrnB; transcription terminator T1 from the E. coli rrnB gene
   2884..3472    -  rep_origin     ori: high-copy-number ColE1/pMB1/pBR322/pUC origin of replication
   3560..3654    -  terminator     lambda t0 terminator: transcription terminator from phage lambda
   3685..4479    -  CDS            NeoR/KanR: aminoglycoside phosphotransferase from Tn5; aph(3')-II (or nptII); confers resistance to neomycin, kanamycin, and G418 (Geneticin®)
   4511..4630    -  CDS            tnpA (fragment): TN5P_ECOLX - Also known as tnp. Experimental evidence at protein level: Swiss-Prot protein existence level 1. Mediates transposition of transposon Tn5 by a 'cut and paste' mechanism. First, the monomeric transposase binds the 19 bp inverted DNA repeats flanking the transposon. Then, dimerization of the DNA- bound transposase creates a synaptic DNA complex. After nicking of the first DNA strand, excision of the transposon proceeds through a series of intermediates. The transposase then mediates the insertion of the transposon at a new site by strand transfer. The activity of the wild- type tran
>Addgene plasmid #98566 | pZE21/UBP1/ClpS | addgene full sequence | sequence record 203067 | Addgene NGS Result
TCCCTATCAGTGATAGAGATACTGAGCACATCAGCAGTAGAGATACTGAGCACATCAGCAGGACGCACTG
ACCGAATTCATTAAAGAGGAGAAAGGTACCATGGGGAGTGGGTCTTTCATTGCTGGGCTTGTCAACGATG
GTAATACGTGTTTTATGAACTCGGTTCTTCAGTCCCTTGCTAGTAGCCGTGAACTTATGGAGTTTTTGGA
TAATAATGTAATCCGTACATATGAAGAAATTGAACAGAACGAGCACAATGAGGAAGGTAATGGCCAAGAG
AGCGCACAAGATGAGGCAACTCACAAAAAAAACACTCGCAAGGGAGGTAAGGTCTATGGGAAGCATAAAA
AGAAATTAAACCGCAAATCTTCTAGCAAGGAAGACGAAGAAAAGTCGCAAGAACCAGACATTACGTTTTC
GGTGGCGTTGCGTGATCTGCTGAGCGCATTAAATGCTAAGTATTATCGCGACAAACCCTACTTTAAGACT
AACTCTTTATTAAAAGCGATGAGCAAGTCCCCGCGCAAAAATATCTTGCTTGGGTACGATCAAGAAGACG
CTCAGGAATTTTTTCAAAACATTCTTGCGGAGTTAGAATCTAATGTCAAGTCGTTAAACACAGAAAAGCT
TGATACTACACCGGTAGCCAAGTCCGAACTTCCAGACGATGCTCTGGTTGGCCAATTAAACCTTGGTGAG
GTAGGCACAGTGTACATTCCCACAGAACAAATTGACCCCAATTCGATTTTACATGACAAATCGATTCAAA
ACTTTACCCCCTTTAAACTGATGACCCCGTTGGATGGGATCACGGCTGAGCGCATCGGCTGCCTGCAATG
CGGAGAGAACGGGGGAATTCGCTACAGTGTTTTCAGCGGATTAAGTTTGAACCTGCCGAATGAAAATATT
GGAAGCACTCTTAAACTGTCCCAGTTACTGTCCGATTGGTCGAAACCCGAGATTATCGAGGGTGTTGAAT
GCAACCGTTGCGCTTTAACAGCTGCGCACTCACACTTGTTTGGCCAATTAAAGGAGTTTGAGAAGAAACC
TGAAGGCTCGATTCCCGAAAAACTTATTAATGCCGTAAAGGACCGCGTGCACCAGATCGAAGAGGTCTTG
GCAAAGCCGGTTATCGACGATGAAGATTATAAAAAATTGCATACTGCGAATATGGTCCGCAAGTGTTCAA
AAAGTAAACAAATTCTTATCTCTCGTCCACCACCTTTGTTGTCTATTCATATCAACCGCTCTGTTTTCGA
CCCGCGCACCTACATGATTCGCAAGAACAACTCCAAGGTTTTGTTCAAGTCACGCTTGAACCTGGCACCC
TGGTGCTGTGATATCAACGAAATCAATCTTGACGCACGCCTTCCGATGTCGAAGAAGGAAAAAGCAGCTC
AACAAGATTCTTCTGAAGACGAGAACATTGGCGGAGAGTACTATACTAAATTGCATGAACGTTTTGAGCA
GGAGTTTGAAGATTCTGAAGAAGAGAAGGAATACGATGATGCAGAGGGTAATTATGCATCGCATTATAAC
CATACCAAGGACATCTCCAACTACGATCCATTGAATGGAGAAGTCGACGGTGTGACTTCCGATGATGAGG
ATGAATACATTGAAGAGACAGACGCGTTGGGGAATACCATCAAAAAACGTATTATTGAACACTCCGACGT
GGAGAACGAAAACGTGAAGGATAATGAAGAACTTCAGGAGATCGATAACGTTAGCTTGGATGAGCCAAAA
ATTAATGTCGAGGACCAGCTTGAAACGAGTTCTGATGAGGAAGACGTTATTCCTGCTCCACCCATCAACT
ACGCTCGCAGCTTTAGTACGGTCCCAGCGACCCCTTTAACTTACTCTTTGCGCAGCGTCATCGTGCACTA
TGGGACTCACAACTACGGACATTATATTGCATTTCGCAAGTATCGTGGATGTTGGTGGCGCATCTCCGAT
GAGACGGTCTATGTGGTAGATGAGGCCGAAGTACTGTCAACACCGGGGGTATTTATGCTTTTCTACGAGT
ATGATTTCGACGAGGAGACCGGAAAAATGAAAGACGACTTAGAAGCTATCCAGAGCAATAATGAGGAAGA
TGACGAGAAAGAACAGGAACAGAAGGGTGTCCAGGAGCCAAAAGAATCCCAGGAGCAAGGCGAAGGCGAA
GAACAAGAAGAAGGGCAAGAGCAAATGAAATTTGAGCGTACGGAGGATCATCGCGACATTTCAGGGAAGG
ATGTGAATTAATAATAAAAGGAGATATACCATGGGTAAAACGAACGACTGGCTGGACTTTGATCAACTGG
CGGAAGAAAAAGTTCGCGACGCGCTAAAACCGCCATCTATGTATAAAGTGATATTAGTCAATGATGATTA
CACTCCGATGGAGTTTGTTATTGACGTGTTACAAAAATTCTTTTCTTATGATGTAGAACGTGCAACGCAA
TTGATGCTCGCTGTTCACTACCAGGGGAAGGCCATTTGCGGAGTCTTTACCGCCGAGGTTGCAGAAACCA
AAGTGGCGATGGTGAACAAGTACGCGAGGGAGAATGAGCATCCATTGCTGTGTACGCTAGAAAAAGCCTA
AAAGCTTGATGGGGGATCCCATGGTACGCGTGCTAGAGGCATCAAATAAAACGAAAGGCTCAGTCGAAAG
ACTGGGCCTTTCGTTTTATCTGTTGTTTGTCGGTGAACGCTCTCCTGAGTAGGACAAATCCGCCGCCCTA
GACCTAGGGCTTTCGGCTGCGGCGAGCGGTATCAGCTCACTCAAAGGCGGTAATACGGTTATCCACAGAA
TCAGGGGATAACGCAGGAAAGAACATGTGAGCAAAAGGCCAGCAAAAGGCCAGGAACCGTAAAAAGGCCG
CGTTGCTGGCGTTTTTCCATAGGCTCCGCCCCCCTGACGAGCATCACAAAAATCGACGCTCAAGTCAGAG
GTGGCGAAACCCGACAGGACTATAAAGATACCAGGCGTTTCCCCCTGGAAGCTCCCTCGTGCGCTCTCCT
GTTCCGACCCTGCCGCTTACCGGATACCTGTCCGCCTTTCTCCCTTCGGGAAGCGTGGCGCTTTCTCATA
GCTCACGCTGTAGGTATCTCAGTTCGGTGTAGGTCGTTCGCTCCAAGCTGGGCTGTGTGCACGAACCCCC
CGTTCAGCCCGACCGCTGCGCCTTATCCGGTAACTATCGTCTTGAGTCCAACCCGGTAAGACACGACTTA
TCGCCACTGGCAGCAGCCACTGGTAACAGGATTAGCAGAGCGAGGTATGTAGGCGGTGCTACAGAGTTCT
TGAAGTGGTGGCCTAACTACGGCTACACTAGAAGGACAGTATTTGGTATCTGCGCTCTGCTGAAGCCAGT
TACCTTCGGAAAAAGAGTTGGTAGCTCTTGATCCGGCAAACAAACCACCGCTGGTAGCGGTGGTTTTTTT
GTTTGCAAGCAGCAGATTACGCGCAGAAAAAAAGGATCTCAAGAAGATCCTTTGATCTTTTCTACGGGGT
CTGACGCTCAGTGGAACGAAAACTCACGTTAAGGGATTTTGGTCATGACTAGTGCTTGGATTCTCACCAA
TAAAAAACGCCCGGCGGCAACCGAGCGTTCTGAACAAATCCAGATGGAGTTCTGAGGTCATTACTGGATC
TATCAACAGGAGTCCAAGCGAGCTCTCGAACCCCAGAGTCCCGCTCAGAAGAACTCGTCAAGAAGGCGAT
AGAAGGCGATGCGCTGCGAATCGGGAGCGGCGATACCGTAAAGCACGAGGAAGCGGTCAGCCCATTCGCC
GCCAAGCTCTTCAGCAATATCACGGGTAGCCAACGCTATGTCCTGATAGCGGTCCGCCACACCCAGCCGG
CCACAGTCGATGAATCCAGAAAAGCGGCCATTTTCCACCATGATATTCGGCAAGCAGGCATCGCCATGGG
TCACGACGAGATCCTCGCCGTCGGGCATGCGCGCCTTGAGCCTGGCGAACAGTTCGGCTGGCGCGAGCCC
CTGATGCTCTTCGTCCAGATCATCCTGATCGACAAGACCGGCTTCCATCCGAGTACGTGCTCGCTCGATG
CGATGTTTCGCTTGGTGGTCGAATGGGCAGGTAGCCGGATCAAGCGTATGCAGCCGCCGCATTGCATCAG
CCATGATGGATACTTTCTCGGCAGGAGCAAGGTGAGATGACAGGAGATCCTGCCCCGGCACTTCGCCCAA
TAGCAGCCAGTCCCTTCCCGCTTCAGTGACAACGTCGAGCACAGCTGCGCAAGGAACGCCCGTCGTGGCC
AGCCACGATAGCCGCGCTGCCTCGTCCTGCAGTTCATTCAGGGCACCGGACAGGTCGGTCTTGACAAAAA
GAACCTGGCGCCCCTGCGCTGACAGCCGGAACACGGCGGCATCAGAGCAGCCGATTGTCTGTTGTGCCCA
GTCATAGCCGAATAGCCTCTCCACCCAAGCGGCCGGAGAACCTGCGTGCAATCCATCTTGTTCAATCATG
CGAAACGATCCTCATCCTGTCTCTTGATCAGATCTTGATCCCCTGCGCCATCAGATCCTTGGCGGCAAGA
AAGCCATCCAGTTTACTTTGCAGGGCTTCCCAACCTTACCAGAGGGCGCCCCAGCTGGCAATTCCGACGT
CTAAGAAACCATTATTATCATGACATTAACCTATAAAAATAGGCGTATCACGAGGCCCTTTCGTCTTCAC
CTCGAG
